>Addgene plasmid #237027 | NCK1-LgBiT Fusion Vector | addgene full sequence | sequence record 471886 | Addgene NGS Result
AAGACGCGTGACGTCGGCAGTGAAAAAAATGCTTTATTTGTGAAATTTGTGATGCTATTGCTTTATTTGT
AACCATTATAAGCTGCAATAAACAAGTTAACAACAACAATTGCATTCATTTTATGTTTCAGGTTCAGGGG
GAGGTGTGGGAGGTTTTTTAAAGCAAGTAAAACCTCTACAAATGTGGTATGGCTGATTATGATCCGCGGC
CGCAATACGTCGACGTTATCAGCTGACTTCGTACGAGAGCCTAGGTGTTTCTAGAGTCGCGGCCTTAGCT
GTTGATGGTTACTCGGAACAGCATGGAGCCGTCGGGGGTGATCAGGCGCTCGTCGATAATTTTGTTGCCG
TTCCACAGGGTCCCTGTTACAGTGATCTTTTTGCCGTCGAACACGGCGATGCCTTCATACGGCCGTCCGA
AATAGTTCAGCATGTTCGGCGTAACCCCGTCGATTACCAGTGTGCCATAGGGCAGGATCACCTTAAAGTG
ATGATCATCCACAGGGTACACCACCTTAAACACCTCTTCGATCTGGGCCATTTGGTCGGCGCTCAGACCT
TCATACGGGATGATGACATGGATGTCGATCTTCAGGGCATTTTCACCGCTCCGGACAATCCTTTGGATCG
GAGTTACGGACACGGCGAGATTCTGCAGCAAACTGGACACACCTCCCTGTTCAAGGACTTGGTCCAGGTT
GTAGGCGGCTGTCTGTTCCCAGTCCCCAACGAAATCTTCGAGTGTGAAGACACCGCTCGAGCCTCCACCT
CCGCTCCCGCCACCACCTGAACTGCCTTGAGAAACTGATAAATGCTTGACAAGATATAATTTTTCTCCTT
GTTCACTTGTAAAAATTGGTGCCTTTTTGTAATGTTCTACAAGTTCTTCCATGGTGCTGAATTTACGCTG
CCCAATGCAGTAGACAGTCTCTTTTAGTTGGACTTTAAAATGCTTGTTTTTCCCTTGTGCTTTTAGTGAT
ACTGAGAAATCATTTGGCGAAGATTCACTATCACGAATGAGGAAATCCCCTTCATGTCCTCTTTCATTTA
ATGCCATTTCTGCTTGATGCCTGGTGACTTTGCCATAATACCAAGGATTGCCAGCAAACTTTCCAGTGAG
TGAAGGCCTAATGTAATCACACTGTGGAGGTGATGGTTCCAAACCTGAAGTTAATGGATTATTCTGCATA
ACGGTAACATAGTTTTTTGGTACTAGACCAACCATACCATTGATCTTCCTGCATTTCCACCACTCTGGGT
CATTTTCAGGTTTTTCAATAACATCCATTACATCTCCTTTCTCGAAATTAAGTTCTTCATCATTAGATGA
GCTGAATGGGTAAAGAGCCTGTACCACATGCAACACTTGCCCAGTATTTAGGTTATTGACGACTGCTGCT
AATTTCTCTGACAGAGAACCCACATGGTCACCCAAAGGACTGTCACCTTCTTCAGTTACATAGTTTGAAG
GGAACCATCCAACTTGTCCATTGTAGCTACCACGCCACCACCCATCACTGCATTTCTCCATGACGATCAC
CTTTGTCCCCTTTATCAATGATAATTCATCCTCTCTCTCAGCCATGTAGTTAAATTTCACATAAGCGGGC
ATGTTGAGGTCATAGAGACGTTCCCCTGGGTCAACAAAACTATCATCAGCAGGAGATGCAGAATCTGGCA
CACTAGGTTTTCTTTTCACTTTTCCAATGCCTAAGGTATCCTTTAGGTTTTTCACAATAGATGCTTTCCG
AGCACTGTT
[171 nt withheld, positions 1760-1930]
TGCCATGGCGATCGCTAGCTGCAAAAAGAACAAGTAGCTTGTATTCTATAGTGTCACCTAAATGGGCGAT
CTGACGGTTCACTAAACCAGCTCTGCTTATATAGGCCTCCCTGGCGCGCCACTAGTTATTAATAGTAATC
AATTACGGGGTCATTAGTTCATAGCCCATATATGGAGTTCCGCGTTACATAACTTACGGTAAATGGCCCG
CCTGGCTGACCGCCCAACGACCCCCGCCCATTGACGTCAATAATGACGTATGTTCCCATAGTAACGCCAA
TAGGGACTTTCCATTGACGTCAATGGGTGGAGTATTTACGGTAAACTGCCCACTTGGCAGTACATCAAGT
GTATCATATGCCAAGTCCGCCCCCTATTGACGTCAATGACGGTAAATGGCCCGCCTGGCATTATGCCCAG
TACATGACCTTACGGGACTTTCCTACTTGGCAGTACATCTACGTATTAGTCATCGCTATTACCATGGTGA
TGCGGTTTTGGCAGTACACCAATGGGCGTGGATAGCGGTTTGACTCACGGGGATTTCCAAGTCTCCACCC
CATTGACGTCAATGGGAGTTTGTTTTGGCACCAAAATCAACGGGACTTTCCAAAATGTCGTAATAACCCC
GCCCCGTTGACGCAAATGGGCGGTAGGCGTGTACGGTGGGAGGTCAAATCGAATTCTAATACTGTTGACA
ATTAATCATCGGCATAGTATATCGGCATAGTATAATACGACAAGGTGAGGAACTAAACCCAGGAGGCAGA
TCATGATTGAACAAGATGGATTGCACGCAGGTTCTCCGGCCGCTTGGGTGGAGAGGCTATTCGGCTATGA
CTGGGCACAACAGACAATCGGCTGCTCTGATGCCGCCGTGTTCCGGCTGTCAGCGCAGGGGCGCCCGGTT
CTTTTTGTCAAGACCGACCTGTCCGGTGCCCTGAATGAACTGCAGGACGAGGCAGCGCGGCTATCGTGGC
TGGCCACGACGGGCGTTCCTTGCGCAGCTGTGCTCGACGTTGTCACTGAAGCGGGAAGGGACTGGCTGCT
ATTGGGCGAAGTGCCGGGGCAGGATCTCCTGTCATCTCACCTTGCTCCTGCCGAGAAAGTATCCATCATG
GCTGATGCAATGCGGCGGCTGCATACGCTTGATCCGGCTACCTGCCCATTCGACCACCAAGCGAAACATC
GCATCGAGCGAGCACGTACTCGGATGGAAGCCGGTCTTGTCGATCAGGATGATCTGGACGAAGAGCATCA
GGGGCTCGCGCCAGCCGAACTGTTCGCCAGGCTCAAGGCGCGCATGCCCGACGGCGAGGATCTCGTCGTG
ACCCATGGCGATGCCTGCTTGCCGAATATCATGGTGGAAAATGGCCGCTTTTCTGGATTCATCGACTGTG
GCCGGCTGGGTGTGGCGGACCGCTATCAGGACATAGCGTTGGCTACCCGTGATATTGCTGAAGAGCTTGG
CGGCGAATGGGCTGACCGCTTCCTCGTGCTTTACGGTATCGCCGCTCCCGATTCGCAGCGCATCGCCTTC
TATCGCCTTCTTGACGAGTTCTTCTGATTCGAAATGACCGACCAAGCGACGCCCAACCGGTATCAGCTCA
CTCAAAGGCGGTAATACGGTTATCCACAGAATCAGGGGATAACGCAGGAAAGAACATGTGAGCAAAAGGC
CAGCAAAAGGCCAGGAACCGTAAAAAGGCCGCGTTGCTGGCGTTTTTCCATAGGCTCCGCCCCCCTGACG
AGCATCACAAAAATCGACGCTCAAGTCAGAGGTGGCGAAACCCGACAGGACTATAAAGATACCAGGCGTT
TCCCCCTGGAAGCTCCCTCGTGCGCTCTCCTGTTCCGACCCTGCCGCTTACCGGATACCTGTCCGCCTTT
CTCCCTTCGGGAAGCGTGGCGCTTTCTCATAGCTCACGCTGTAGGTATCTCAGTTCGGTGTAGGTCGTTC
GCTCCAAGCTGGGCTGTGTGCACGAACCCCCCGTTCAGCCCGACCGCTGCGCCTTATCCGGTAACTATCG
TCTTGAGTCCAACCCGGTAAGACACGACTTATCGCCACTGGCAGCAGCCACTGGTAACAGGATTAGCAGA
GCGAGGTATGTAGGCGGTGCTACAGAGTTCTTGAAGTGGTGGCCTAACTACGGCTACACTAGAAGGACAG
TATTTGGTATCTGCGCTCTGCTGAAGCCAGTTACCTTCGGAAAAAGAGTTGGTAGCTCTTGATCCGGCAA
ACAAACCACCGCTGGTAGCGGTGGTTTTTTTGTTTGCAAGCAGCAGATTACGCGCAGAAAAAAAGGATTT
CAAGAAGATCCTTTGATCTTTTCTACGGGGTCTGACGCTCAGTGGAACGAAAACTCACGTTAAGGGATTT
TGGTCATGAGATTATCAAAAAGGATCTTCACCTAGATCCTTTTATAGTCCGGAATCGTCACACAAAAAAC
CAACACACAGATGTAATGAAAATAAAGATATTTTATTGCGGCCATCGTGATGGCTAGAGTCTAAACTCGA
CCTACCTCCTTAGCGCGCGGTCGTGTACTGGGCCGGCGGTTGCCGCTGTCGGCCAGCACCTCGACGCAGC
CGTCGGTCCATACGGCTGCGCTCCGGCGAGCGATTTGTGTGCGACCGACGGTGCCGGCCCCGCTGCGGAC
GATGGCATCGCAGCGGCCTTGAGCCCAGGCAGCATCGTCGAAGTTGCCGTCCACGAGGCTCTGGTAGAGC
TGATCCAGGCCGATGCGCAGCATGTAGGCTCGCAGACGAGGGCTGCCGGCCAGCTCGGGATGCCGGCGCT
CGAAGTAGCGAGTCTGCTGCTCCATGCAAGCCAGCCAGGGCCGCCAGAAGAAGATGTTGGCCACCTCGTA
CTGACTGTCCCCGAACATAGCTTCGGACCAGTCGATTACGGCGGTGATGCGGCCGTTGTCGGTCAGGACG
TTGTTGCTGCCGAAGTCGGCATGGACGAGGTGGCGCACCTCGGGACAGTCTTCGGCCCACAGCATCAGTT
CGTCCAGGGCTTGAGCTACGCTGGCGGACACGGTGTCGTCCATCACGGTCTGCCAGTGGTAGACATGGGG
ATCAGCAATGGCGCAAATGAAATCCCGCCAGGTTGTGTACTGGCCGATGCCTTGGGGCCCGAATGGGCCG
AAGCCGCTGGTTTGACTGAGGTCGGCGGCGGCAATAGCATCCATAGCTTCGGCGACAGGCTGTAACACAG
CAGGCAGCTCTGTTTCGGGGAGGTCTTGGAGAGTAACGCCTTGGGCGCGTCTACTGATGCAGTATGTCAG
GCTCTCGCTGAACTCGCCGATGTCCAACACTTCGGGGATGGGTAGTGCAGCGCTGGCGAAGTGGCGGTAC
ACGTAGCGGTCTTTGTAGAAGCCATCAGCGCAGCTATTCACCCGCAGTACATAGCCGCGTCCGCCGACAT
CGAAGCTGAAGGCTCGGCTCTCTTCGCCCTCCGACAACTGCATCAGGTCGCTCACACTGTCGAACTTCTC
GATGAGAAATTTTTCAACGCTGGTAGCGGTGAGTTCGGGCTTCTTCATGGTGGCGCTAGTGTCAGAAGAA
TCGAGCTTTTTGCAAAAGCCTAGGCCTCCAAAAAAGCCTCCTCACTACTTCTGGAATAGCTCAGAGGCCG
AGGCGGCCTCGGCCTCTGCATAAATAAAAAAAATTAGTCAGCCATGGGGCGGAGAATGGGCGGAACTGGG
CGGAGTTAGGGGCGGGATGGGCGGAGTTAGGGGCGGGACTATGGTTGCTGACTAATTGAGATGCATGCTT
TGCATACTTCTGCCTGCTGGGGAGCCTGGGGACTTTCCACACCTGGTTGCTGACTAATTGAGATGCATGC
TTTGCATACTTCTGCCTGCTGGGGAGCCTGGGGACTTTCCACACCCTAACTGACACACATTCCACAGCTG
GTTCTTTCCGCCTCAGAAGGTACCTAACCAAGTTCCTCTTTCAGAGGTTATTTCAGGCCATGGTGCTGCG
C
Features (pLannotate 1.2.2; 14 found; start..end, strand, type, name):
     17..98      -  polyA_signal   SV40 poly(A) signal: SV40 polyadenylation signal
    121..204     -  CDS            large T antigen (fragment): large T antigen from SV40 (simian virus 40)
    281..751     -  CDS            Nluc (fragment): NanoLuc® luciferase human codon-optimized
    806..1936    -  CDS            NCK1 (sequence partly withheld): NCK1_HUMAN - Also known as NCK. Experimental evidence at protein level: Swiss-Prot protein existence level 1. Adapter protein which associates with tyrosine-phosphorylated growth factor receptors, such as KDR and PDGFRB, or their cellular substrates. Maintains low levels of EIF2S1 phosphorylation by promoting its dephosphorylation by PP1. Plays a role in the DNA damage response, not in the detection of the damage by ATM/ATR, but for efficient activation of downstream effectors, such as that of CHEK2. Plays a role in ELK1-dependent transcriptional activation in response to activated Ras signali
   1975..1993    -  promoter       SP6 promoter: promoter for bacteriophage SP6 RNA polymerase
   2019..2041    -  promoter       minimal CMV promoter (fragment): human cytomegalovirus (CMV) immediate early promoter
   2051..2416    +  enhancer       CMV enhancer: human cytomegalovirus immediate early enhancer
   2418..2605    +  promoter       CMV promoter (fragment): human cytomegalovirus (CMV) immediate early promoter
   2624..2671    +  promoter       EM7 promoter: synthetic bacterial promoter&nbsp
   2703..3494    +  CDS            neo: KKA2_KLEPN - Also known as kan, nptII. Experimental evidence at protein level: Swiss-Prot protein existence level 1. Resistance to kanamycin, neomycin, paromomycin, ribostamycin, butirosin and gentamicin B. From Klebsiella pneumoniae.
   3655..4243    -  rep_origin     ori: high-copy-number ColE1/pMB1/pBR322/pUC origin of replication
   4369..4417    -  polyA_signal   poly(A) signal: synthetic polyadenylation signal
   4456..5478    -  CDS            hph: KHYB_ECOLX - Experimental evidence at protein level: Swiss-Prot protein existence level 1. The aminoglycoside phosphotransferases achieve inactivation of their antibiotic substrates by phosphorylation. Only phosphorylates hygromycin and closely related compounds such as demethyl analogs and destomycin. From Escherichia coli.
   5509..5866    -  promoter       SV40 promoter: SV40 enhancer and early promoter
