[The description below was written by a language model from this plasmid's Addgene catalogue record and pLannotate feature annotations shown in this document.]
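Description:
NCK1-LgBiT Fusion Vector is a mammalian expression plasmid built on the pFC219K LgBiT CMV-Hyg Flexi backbone. It carries the unmutated human NCK1 coding sequence fused at its C terminus to LgBiT, the large subunit of the split NanoLuc luciferase (NanoBiT) system. The sequenced record is 5,921 nt. The feature table shows the full NCK1 open reading frame followed in frame direction by a NanoLuc fragment, which corresponds to LgBiT, and then an SV40 late-region segment with an SV40 polyadenylation signal. An SP6 promoter lies immediately upstream of the insert and could support in vitro transcription.

The catalogue lists CMV as the promoter. The automated annotation finds only a short minimal CMV fragment in the same orientation as the fusion gene. The CMV enhancer and a larger CMV promoter fragment are annotated on the opposite strand, next to an EM7 bacterial promoter and the neo (nptII) gene. The exact layout of the CMV region should therefore be read with some caution.

The plasmid is propagated in E. coli from a high-copy ColE1/pUC-type origin under kanamycin selection, conferred by the EM7-driven neo gene. For mammalian cells, a separate cassette with the SV40 enhancer/early promoter, the hygromycin phosphotransferase gene (hph) and a synthetic poly(A) signal allows hygromycin selection of stable transfectants.

NCK1 is an SH2/SH3 adaptor protein that binds tyrosine-phosphorylated growth factor receptors and their substrates. The record does not state a specific application. LgBiT fusions are generally co-expressed with a partner protein carrying the complementary small NanoBiT peptide, and association of the two proteins reconstitutes luciferase activity, giving a luminescent readout of protein–protein interaction in live cells.
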