Addgene plasmid #237027: NCK1-LgBiT Fusion Vector
Depositing lab: Promega Corporation.
Backbone
  Vector backbone: pFC219K LgBiT CMV-HygFlexi Vector
  Vector type: Mammalian Expression
  Selectable markers: Hygromycin
Growth in bacteria
  Bacterial resistance: Kanamycin, 50 μg/mL
  Growth temperature: 37°C
  Growth strain: DH5alpha
  Copy number: High Copy
Gene/Insert
  Gene/Insert name: NCK1
  Species: H. sapiens (human)
  Mutation: None
  Entrez Gene: NCK1 (a.k.a. NCK, NCKalpha, nck-1)
  Promoter: CMV
  Tag / fusion protein: LgBiT (C terminal on backbone)
  Cloning method: Other
How to cite: NCK1-LgBiT Fusion Vector was a gift from Promega Corporation (Addgene plasmid # 237027 ; http://n2t.net/addgene:237027 ; RRID:Addgene_237027)
